Addgene plasmid #111669: MAC_C_LAMP1
Purpose: MAC-tagged gene expression
Depositing lab: Markku Varjosalo. Depositing organization: University of Helsinki, Institute of Biotechnology. Publication: An AP-MS- and BioID-compatible MAC-tag enables comprehensive mapping of protein interactions and subcellular localizations. Liu X, Salokas K, Tamene F, Jiu Y, Weldatsadik RG, Ohman T, Varjosalo M. Nat Commun. 2018 Mar 22;9(1):1188. doi: 10.1038/s41467-018-03523-2. PubMed 29568061.
Backbone
  Vector backbone: MAC-tag-C
  Backbone manufacturer: Markku Varjosalo, Addgene plasmid #108077
  Vector type: Mammalian Expression
Growth in bacteria
  Bacterial resistance: Ampicillin, 100 μg/mL
  Growth temperature: 37°C
  Growth strain: DH5alpha
  Copy number: High Copy
Gene/Insert
  Gene/Insert name: LAMP1 (alt name: LAMP1)
  Species: H. sapiens (human)
  Entrez Gene: LAMP1 (a.k.a. CD107a, LAMPA, LGP120)
  Cloning method: Gateway Cloning
Terms and licenses: Academic/Nonprofit Terms; Industry Terms: Not Available to Industry
Depositor comments: CCSB-DFCI hORFeome collection(11086_C09)
How to cite: MAC_C_LAMP1 was a gift from Markku Varjosalo (Addgene plasmid # 111669 ; http://n2t.net/addgene:111669 ; RRID:Addgene_111669)
