[The description below was written by a language model from this plasmid's Addgene catalogue record and pLannotate feature annotations shown in this document.]
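Description:
MAC_C_LAMP1 is a mammalian expression plasmid of about 7.6 kb in which the human LAMP1 open reading frame (also known as CD107a, LAMPA or LGP120) has been placed by Gateway cloning into the MAC-tag-C backbone. The depositor notes that the ORF comes from a human ORFeome collection. In bacteria the plasmid is maintained at high copy from a ColE1/pUC-type origin and selected with ampicillin through the β-lactamase gene. Short fragments of an f1 origin, lac regulatory elements and the pBR322 bom region are also annotated.

Expression is driven by the CMV immediate early enhancer and promoter. This is followed directly by short matches to tet operator-containing promoters, which suggests a tetracycline-regulatable CMV/TetO arrangement, although the record does not say so explicitly. The LAMP1 coding sequence sits between attB1 and attB2 recombination sites. Downstream on the same strand is an E. coli birA-derived biotin ligase coding sequence, then a bovine growth hormone polyadenylation signal. This layout fits a C-terminal tag, and the ligase portion supplies the proximity biotinylation function implied by the tag's description as compatible with both BioID and AP-MS. The feature table does not annotate any affinity epitopes in the region between attB2 and birA, so the rest of the tag's composition is not stated here.

An FRT site lies immediately upstream of a hygromycin resistance gene, with no complete promoter annotated in front of it, and an SV40 polyadenylation signal follows. This is the usual arrangement for FLP-mediated integration into a host cell line carrying a genomic FRT site, with hygromycin selection of integrants. The stated purpose is MAC-tagged gene expression, for mapping protein interactions and subcellular localization.
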