Features (pLannotate 1.2.2; 24 found; start..end, strand, type, name):
      7..386     +  enhancer       CMV enhancer: human cytomegalovirus immediate early enhancer
    387..590     +  promoter       CMV promoter: human cytomegalovirus (CMV) immediate early promoter
    592..611     +  promoter       PLtetO-1 promoter (fragment): modified phage lambda PL promoter with tet operator sites (Lutz and Bujard, 1997)
    613..632     +  promoter       PLtetO-1 promoter (fragment): modified phage lambda PL promoter with tet operator sites (Lutz and Bujard, 1997)
    640..673     +  promoter       TRE3GV promoter (fragment): 3rd-generation Tet-responsive promoter that can be activated by binding of Tet-On® 3G, optimized for retroviral and lentiviral vectors
    809..826     +  protein_bind   attB1 (fragment): mutant version of attB; core recombination site for the Gateway® BP reaction BP Clonase™
    832..2082    +  CDS            LAMP1: LAMP1_HUMAN - Experimental evidence at protein level: Swiss-Prot protein existence level 1. (Microbial infection) Acts as a receptor for Lassa virus protein. From Homo sapiens (Human).
   2084..2108    -  protein_bind   attB2: mutant version of attB; recombination site for the Gateway® BP reaction BP Clonase™
   2296..3255    +  CDS            birA: BIRA_ECOLI - Also known as bioR, dhbB. Experimental evidence at protein level: Swiss-Prot protein existence level 1. Acts both as a biotin--[acetyl-CoA-carboxylase] ligase and a biotin-operon repressor. In the presence of ATP, BirA activates biotin to form the BirA-biotinyl-5'-adenylate (BirA-bio-5'-AMP or holoBirA) complex. HoloBirA can either transfer the biotinyl moiety to the biotin carboxyl carrier protein (BCCP) subunit of acetyl-CoA carboxylase, or bind to the biotin operator site and inhibit transcription of the operon. From Escherichia coli (strain K12).
   3305..3529    +  polyA_signal   bGH poly(A) signal: bovine growth hormone polyadenylation signal
   3533..3554    +  promoter       SV40 promoter (fragment): SV40 enhancer and early promoter
   3575..3808    +  rep_origin     f1 ori (fragment) (sequence partly withheld): f1 bacteriophage origin of replication; arrow indicates direction of (+) strand synthesis
   3813..3860    +  protein_bind   FRT: FLP-mediated recombination occurs in the 8-bp core sequence TCTAGAAA (Turan and Bode, 2011). FLP recombinase from the Saccharomyces cerevisiae 2μ plasmid
   3868..4890    +  CDS            HygR: aminoglycoside phosphotransferase from E. coli; aph(4)-Ia; confers resistance to hygromycin
   4900..5025    +  CDS            ble (fragment): BLE_KLEPN - Experimental evidence at protein level: Swiss-Prot protein existence level 1. Binding protein with a strong affinity to the bleomycin family of antibiotics. Binds to CL990; an antimitotic-antibiotic compound. From Klebsiella pneumoniae.
   5020..5141    +  polyA_signal   SV40 poly(A) signal: SV40 polyadenylation signal
   5214..5230    -  protein_bind   lac operator: The lac repressor binds to the lac operator to inhibit transcription in E. coli. This inhibition can be relieved by adding lactose or isopropyl-β-D-thiogalactopyranoside (IPTG). lac repressor encoded by lacI
   5238..5268    -  promoter       lac promoter: promoter for the E. coli lac operon
   5283..5304    -  protein_bind   CAP binding site: CAP binding activates transcription in the presence of cAMP. E. coli catabolite activator protein
   5317..5409    -  CDS            lacI (fragment): lac repressor; lacI; The lac repressor binds to the lac operator to inhibit transcription in E. coli. This inhibition can be relieved by adding lactose or isopropyl-β-D-thiogalactopyranoside (IPTG).
   5592..6180    -  rep_origin     ori: high-copy-number ColE1/pMB1/pBR322/pUC origin of replication
   6351..7211    -  CDS            AmpR: β-lactamase; bla; confers resistance to ampicillin, carbenicillin, and related antibiotics
   7212..7316    -  promoter       AmpR promoter: bla
   7375..7427    -  misc_feature   bom (fragment): basis of mobility region from pBR322
>Addgene plasmid #111669 | MAC_C_LAMP1 | addgene full sequence | sequence record 212832 | Addgene NGS Result
CGCGTTGACATTGATTATTGACTAGTTATTAATAGTAATCAATTACGGGGTCATTAGTTCATAGCCCATA
TATGGAGTTCCGCGTTACATAACTTACGGTAAATGGCCCGCCTGGCTGACCGCCCAACGACCCCCGCCCA
TTGACGTCAATAATGACGTATGTTCCCATAGTAACGCCAATAGGGACTTTCCATTGACGTCAATGGGTGG
AGTATTTACGGTAAACTGCCCACTTGGCAGTACATCAAGTGTATCATATGCCAAGTACGCCCCCTATTGA
CGTCAATGACGGTAAATGGCCCGCCTGGCATTATGCCCAGTACATGACCTTATGGGACTTTCCTACTTGG
CAGTACATCTACGTATTAGTCATCGCTATTACCATGGTGATGCGGTTTTGGCAGTACATCAATGGGCGTG
GATAGCGGTTTGACTCACGGGGATTTCCAAGTCTCCACCCCATTGACGTCAATGGGAGTTTGTTTTGGCA
CCAAAATCAACGGGACTTTCCAAAATGTCGTAACAACTCCGCCCCATTGACGCAAATGGGCGGTAGGCGT
GTACGGTGGGAGGTCTATATAAGCAGAGCTCTCCCTATCAGTGATAGAGATCTCCCTATCAGTGATAGAG
ATCGTCGACGAGCTCGTTTAGTGAACCGTCAGATCGCCTGGAGACGCCATCCACGCTGTTTTGACCTCCA
TAGAAGACACCGGGACCGATCCAGCCTCCGGACTCTAGCGTTTAAACTTAAGCTTGGTACCGAGCTCGGA
TCCACTAGTCCAGTGTGGTGGAATTCTGCAGATATCAACAAGTTTGTACAAAAAAGTTGGCATGGCGGCC
CCCGGCAGCGCCCGGCGACCCCTGCTGCTGCTACTGCTGTTGCTGCTGCTCGGCCTCATGCATTGTGCGT
CAGCAGCAATGTTTATGGTGAAAAATGGCAACGGGACCGCGTGCATAATGGCCAACTTCTCTGCTGCCTT
CTCAGTGAACTACGACACCAAGAGTGGCCCTAAGAACATGACCTTTGACCTGCCATCAGATGCCACAGTG
GTGCTCAACCGCAGCTCCTGTGGAAAAGAGAACACTTCTGACCCCAGTCTCGTGATTGCTTTTGGAAGAG
GACATACACTCACTCTCAATTTCACGAGAAATGCAACACGTTACAGCGTCCAGCTCATGAGTTTTGTTTA
TAACTTGTCAGACACACACCTTTTCCCCAATGCGAGCTCCAAAGAAATCAAGACTGTGGAATCTATAACT
GACATCAGGGCAGATATAGATAAAAAATACAGATGTGTTAGTGGCACCCAGGTCCACATGAACAACGTGA
CCGTAACGCTCCATGATGCCACCATCCAGGCGTACCTTTCCAACAGCAGCTTCAGCAGGGGAGAGACACG
CTGTGAACAAGACAGGCCTTCCCCAACCACAGCGCCCCCTGCGCCACCCAGCCCCTCGCCCTCACCCGTG
CCCAAGAGCCCCTCTGTGGACAAGTACAACGTGAGCGGCACCAACGGGACCTGCCTGCTGGCCAGCATGG
GGCTGCAGCTGAACCTCACCTATGAGAGGAAGGACAACACGACGGTGACAAGGCTTCTCAACATCAACCC
CAACAAGACCTCGGCCAGCGGGAGCTGCGGCGCCCACCTGGTGACTCTGGAGCTGCACAGCGAGGGCACC
ACCGTCCTGCTCTTCCAGTTCGGGATGAATGCAAGTTCTAGCCGGTTTTTCCTACAAGGAATCCAGTTGA
ATACAATTCTTCCTGACGCCAGAGACCCTGCCTTTAAAGCTGCCAACGGCTCCCTGCGAGCGCTGCAGGC
CACAGTCGGCAATTCCTACAAGTGCAACGCGGAGGAGCACGTCCGTGTCACGAAGGCGTTTTCAGTCAAT
ATATTCAAAGTGTGGGTCCAGGCTTTCAAGGTGGAAGGTGGCCAGTTTGGCTCTGTGGAGGAGTGTCTGC
TGGACGAGAACAGCATGCTGATCCCCATCGCTGTGGGTGGTGCCCTGGCGGGGCTGGTCCTCATCGTCCT
CATCGCCTACCTCGTCGGCAGGAAGAGGAGTCACGCAGGCTACCAGACTATCTACCCAACTTTCTTGTAC
AAAGTGGTTGATATCAAGGCCGCCGACATCACCAGCCTGTACAAGAAAGTGGGGTGGAGCCATCCCCAGT
TCGAGAAGGGCGGAGGATCTGGCGGCGGAAGCGGCGGAGGAAGCTGGTCCCACCCTCAGTTTGAGAAAGG
CACCGAGCTGGGCAGCACCATGGCCAGCTACCCCTACGACGTGCCCGACTACGCCAAGGACAACACCGTG
CCCCTGAAGCTGATCGCCCTGCTGGCCAACGGCGAGTTCCACTCTGGCGAGCAGCTGGGCGAGACACTGG
GCATGAGCAGAGCCGCCATCAACAAGCACATCCAGACCCTGCGGGACTGGGGCGTGGACGTGTTCACAGT
GCCCGGCAAGGGCTACAGCCTGCCCGAGCCCATCCAGCTGCTGAACGCCAAGCAGATCCTGGGCCAGCTG
GATGGCGGATCTGTGGCCGTGCTGCCCGTGATCGACAGCACCAACCAGTATCTGCTCGACCGGATCGGCG
AGCTGAAGTCCGGCGACGCCTGTATCGCCGAGTACCAGCAGGCCGGCAGAGGCGGCAGGGGCAGAAAGTG
GTTCAGCCCCTTCGGCGCCAACCTGTACCTGAGCATGTTCTGGAGACTGGAACAGGGCCCAGCCGCCGCT
ATTGGCCTGAGCCTGGTCATCGGCATCGTGATGGCCGAGGTGCTGCGGAAGCTGGGCGCCGACAAAGTGC
GCGTGAAGTGGCCCAACGACCTGTATCTGCAGGACCGGAAGCTGGCCGGCATCCTGGTGGAACTGACCGG
CAAAACAGGCGACGCCGCCCAGATCGTGATCGGCGCTGGCATCAACATGGCCATGCGGCGGGTGGAAGAG
AGCGTGGTCAACCAGGGCTGGATCACCCTGCAGGAAGCCGGCATCAACCTGGACCGGAACACCCTGGCCG
CCATGCTGATCAGAGAGCTGAGAGCCGCCCTGGAACTGTTCGAGCAGGAAGGCCTGGCCCCCTACCTGAG
CAGATGGGAGAAGCTGGACAACTTCATCAACCGGCCCGTGAAACTGATCATCGGCGACAAAGAGATCTTC
GGCATCAGCCGGGGCATCGACAAGCAGGGGGCCCTGCTCCTGGAACAGGACGGCATCATCAAGCCCTGGA
TGGGCGGCGAGATCAGCCTGCGGAGCGCCGAGAAGTGATGACTCGAGTCTAGAGGGCCCGTTTAAACCCG
CTGATCAGCCTCGACTGTGCCTTCTAGTTGCCAGCCATCTGTTGTTTGCCCCTCCCCCGTGCCTTCCTTG
ACCCTGGAAGGTGCCACTCCCACTGTCCTTTCCTAATAAAATGAGGAAATTGCATCGCATTGTCTGAGTA
GGTGTCATTCTATTCTGGGGGGTGGGGTGGGGCAGGACAGCAAGGGGGAGGATTGGGAAGACAATAGCAG
GCATGCTGGGGATGCGGTGGGCTCTATGGCTTCTGAGGCGGAAAGAACCAGCTGGGGCTCTAGGGGGTAT
CCCC
[124 nt withheld, positions 3575-3698]
C
[91 nt withheld, positions 3700-3790]
AGGGTGATGGTTCACGTACCTAGAAGTTCCTATTCCGAAGTTCCTATTCTCTAGAAAGTATAGGAACTTC
CTTGGCCAAAAAGCCTGAACTCACCGCGACGTCTGTCGAGAAGTTTCTGATCGAAAAGTTCGACAGCGTC
TCCGACCTGATGCAGCTCTCGGAGGGCGAAGAATCTCGTGCTTTCAGCTTCGATGTAGGAGGGCGTGGAT
ATGTCCTGCGGGTAAATAGCTGCGCCGATGGTTTCTACAAAGATCGTTATGTTTATCGGCACTTTGCATC
GGCCGCGCTCCCGATTCCGGAAGTGCTTGACATTGGGGAATTCAGCGAGAGCCTGACCTATTGCATCTCC
CGCCGTGCACAGGGTGTCACGTTGCAAGACCTGCCTGAAACCGAACTGCCCGCTGTTCTGCAGCCGGTCG
CGGAGGCCATGGATGCGATCGCTGCGGCCGATCTTAGCCAGACGAGCGGGTTCGGCCCATTCGGACCGCA
AGGAATCGGTCAATACACTACATGGCGTGATTTCATATGCGCGATTGCTGATCCCCATGTGTATCACTGG
CAAACTGTGATGGACGACACCGTCAGTGCGTCCGTCGCGCAGGCTCTCGATGAGCTGATGCTTTGGGCCG
AGGACTGCCCCGAAGTCCGGCACCTCGTGCACGCGGATTTCGGCTCCAACAATGTCCTGACGGACAATGG
CCGCATAACAGCGGTCATTGACTGGAGCGAGGCGATGTTCGGGGATTCCCAATACGAGGTCGCCAACATC
TTCTTCTGGAGGCCGTGGTTGGCTTGTATGGAGCAGCAGACGCGCTACTTCGAGCGGAGGCATCCGGAGC
TTGCAGGATCGCCGCGGCTCCGGGCGTATATGCTCCGCATTGGTCTTGACCAACTCTATCAGAGCTTGGT
TGACGGCAATTTCGATGATGCAGCTTGGGCGCAGGGTCGATGCGACGCAATCGTCCGATCCGGAGCCGGG
ACTGTCGGGCGTACACAAATCGCCCGCAGAAGCGCGGCCGTCTGGACCGATGGCTGTGTAGAAGTACTCG
CCGATAGTGGAAACCGACGCCCCAGCACTCGTCCGAGGGCAAAGGAATAGCACGTACTACGAGATTTCGA
TTCCACCGCCGCCTTCTATGAAAGGTTGGGCTTCGGAATCGTTTTCCGGGACGCCGGCTGGATGATCCTC
CAGCGCGGGGATCTCATGCTGGAGTTCTTCGCCCACCCCAACTTGTTTATTGCAGCTTATAATGGTTACA
AATAAAGCAATAGCATCACAAATTTCACAAATAAAGCATTTTTTTCACTGCATTCTAGTTGTGGTTTGTC
CAAACTCATCAATGTATCTTATCATGTCTGTATACCGTCGACCTCTAGCTAGAGCTTGGCGTAATCATGG
TCATAGCTGTTTCCTGTGTGAAATTGTTATCCGCTCACAATTCCACACAACATACGAGCCGGAAGCATAA
AGTGTAAAGCCTGGGGTGCCTAATGAGTGAGCTAACTCACATTAATTGCGTTGCGCTCACTGCCCGCTTT
CCAGTCGGGAAACCTGTCGTGCCAGCTGCATTAATGAATCGGCCAACGCGCGGGGAGAGGCGGTTTGCGT
ATTGGGCGCTCTTCCGCTTCCTCGCTCACTGACTCGCTGCGCTCGGTCGTTCGGCTGCGGCGAGCGGTAT
CAGCTCACTCAAAGGCGGTAATACGGTTATCCACAGAATCAGGGGATAACGCAGGAAAGAACATGTGAGC
AAAAGGCCAGCAAAAGGCCAGGAACCGTAAAAAGGCCGCGTTGCTGGCGTTTTTCCATAGGCTCCGCCCC
CCTGACGAGCATCACAAAAATCGACGCTCAAGTCAGAGGTGGCGAAACCCGACAGGACTATAAAGATACC
AGGCGTTTCCCCCTGGAAGCTCCCTCGTGCGCTCTCCTGTTCCGACCCTGCCGCTTACCGGATACCTGTC
CGCCTTTCTCCCTTCGGGAAGCGTGGCGCTTTCTCATAGCTCACGCTGTAGGTATCTCAGTTCGGTGTAG
GTCGTTCGCTCCAAGCTGGGCTGTGTGCACGAACCCCCCGTTCAGCCCGACCGCTGCGCCTTATCCGGTA
ACTATCGTCTTGAGTCCAACCCGGTAAGACACGACTTATCGCCACTGGCAGCAGCCACTGGTAACAGGAT
TAGCAGAGCGAGGTATGTAGGCGGTGCTACAGAGTTCTTGAAGTGGTGGCCTAACTACGGCTACACTAGA
AGAACAGTATTTGGTATCTGCGCTCTGCTGAAGCCAGTTACCTTCGGAAAAAGAGTTGGTAGCTCTTGAT
CCGGCAAACAAACCACCGCTGGTAGCGGTGGTTTTTTTGTTTGCAAGCAGCAGATTACGCGCAGAAAAAA
AGGATCTCAAGAAGATCCTTTGATCTTTTCTACGGGGTCTGACGCTCAGTGGAACGAAAACTCACGTTAA
GGGATTTTGGTCATGAGATTATCAAAAAGGATCTTCACCTAGATCCTTTTAAATTAAAAATGAAGTTTTA
AATCAATCTAAAGTATATATGAGTAAACTTGGTCTGACAGTTACCAATGCTTAATCAGTGAGGCACCTAT
CTCAGCGATCTGTCTATTTCGTTCATCCATAGTTGCCTGACTCCCCGTCGTGTAGATAACTACGATACGG
GAGGGCTTACCATCTGGCCCCAGTGCTGCAATGATACCGCGAGACCCACGCTCACCGGCTCCAGATTTAT
CAGCAATAAACCAGCCAGCCGGAAGGGCCGAGCGCAGAAGTGGTCCTGCAACTTTATCCGCCTCCATCCA
GTCTATTAATTGTTGCCGGGAAGCTAGAGTAAGTAGTTCGCCAGTTAATAGTTTGCGCAACGTTGTTGCC
ATTGCTACAGGCATCGTGGTGTCACGCTCGTCGTTTGGTATGGCTTCATTCAGCTCCGGTTCCCAACGAT
CAAGGCGAGTTACATGATCCCCCATGTTGTGCAAAAAAGCGGTTAGCTCCTTCGGTCCTCCGATCGTTGT
CAGAAGTAAGTTGGCCGCAGTGTTATCACTCATGGTTATGGCAGCACTGCATAATTCTCTTACTGTCATG
CCATCCGTAAGATGCTTTTCTGTGACTGGTGAGTACTCAACCAAGTCATTCTGAGAATAGTGTATGCGGC
GACCGAGTTGCTCTTGCCCGGCGTCAATACGGGATAATACCGCGCCACATAGCAGAACTTTAAAAGTGCT
CATCATTGGAAAACGTTCTTCGGGGCGAAAACTCTCAAGGATCTTACCGCTGTTGAGATCCAGTTCGATG
TAACCCACTCGTGCACCCAACTGATCTTCAGCATCTTTTACTTTCACCAGCGTTTCTGGGTGAGCAAAAA
CAGGAAGGCAAAATGCCGCAAAAAAGGGAATAAGGGCGACACGGAAATGTTGAATACTCATACTCTTCCT
TTTTCAATATTATTGAAGCATTTATCAGGGTTATTGTCTCATGAGCGGATACATATTTGAATGTATTTAG
AAAAATAAACAAATAGGGGTTCCGCGCACATTTCCCCGAAAAGTGCCACCTGACGTCGACGGATCGGGAG
ATCTCCCGATCCCCTATGGTGCACTCTCAGTACAATCTGCTCTGATGCCGCATAGTTAAGCCAGTATCTG
CTCCCTGCTTGTGTGTTGGAGGTCGCTGAGTAGTGCGCGAGCAAAATTTAAGCTACAACAAGGCAAGGCT
TGACCGACAATTGCATGAAGAATCTGCTTAGGGTTAGGCGTTTTGCGCTGCTTCGCGATGTACGGGCCAG
ATATA
